Addgene plasmid #59204: pINDgw RFA-V5-EcoDam
Purpose: (Empty Backbone) Mammalian DamID vector for fusing gene of interest with Dam-V5 using Gateway cloning
Depositing lab: Bas van Steensel. Depositing organization: Netherlands Cancer Institute. Publication: Human heterochromatin proteins form large domains containing KRAB-ZNF genes. Vogel MJ, Guelen L, de Wit E, Peric-Hupkes D, Loden M, Talhout W, Feenstra M, Abbas B, Classen AK, van Steensel B. Genome Res. 2006 Dec;16(12):1493-504. Epub 2006 Oct 12. 10.1101/gr.5391806 PubMed 17038565.
Backbone
  Vector backbone: pIND(V5)EcoDam
  Backbone manufacturer: van Steensal lab, Addgene plasmid 59201
  Backbone size (bp): 7660
  Modifications to backbone: added Gatweway cassette
  Vector type: Mammalian Expression ; DamID
  Promoter: Heat Shock Minimal Promoter
  Selectable markers: Neomycin (select with G418)
  Tag / fusion protein: V5 (C terminal on backbone); Dam (DNA adenine methyltransferase) (C terminal on backbone)
Growth in bacteria
  Bacterial resistance: Chloramphenicol and Ampicillin, 25 & 100 μg/mL
  Growth temperature: 37°C
  Growth strain: ccdB Survival
  Copy number: Unknown
Gene/Insert
  Cloning method: Gateway Cloning
  Sequencing primers: 5′ pCasper-hs (GCAACTACTGAAATCTGCCAAG); 3′ BGH-rev
Terms and licenses: Academic/Nonprofit Terms; Industry Terms: Not Available to Industry
Depositor comments: Note that this vector can not be used to express Dam only.
How to cite: pINDgw RFA-V5-EcoDam was a gift from Bas van Steensel (Addgene plasmid # 59204 ; http://n2t.net/addgene:59204 ; RRID:Addgene_59204)
