[The description below was written by a language model from this plasmid's Addgene catalogue record and pLannotate feature annotations shown in this document.]
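Description:
pINDgw RFA-V5-EcoDam is an empty Gateway destination vector for mammalian DamID, derived from the pIND(V5)EcoDam backbone by insertion of a Gateway cassette. It is designed so that a gene of interest can be recombined in by an LR reaction and expressed as a fusion carrying a V5 epitope tag and E. coli DNA adenine methyltransferase (Dam) at its C terminus. In bacteria the 7.66 kb plasmid replicates from a high-copy ColE1/pUC-type origin and carries an ampicillin resistance gene; an f1 origin is also present. Because the unrecombined cassette contains the ccdB toxin gene together with a chloramphenicol resistance marker, the empty vector must be maintained in a ccdB-tolerant strain under both chloramphenicol and ampicillin selection. For mammalian cells, an SV40 promoter drives a neomycin resistance gene with an SV40 polyadenylation signal, allowing G418 selection.

The expression unit begins with a minimal heat-shock promoter, annotated as the Drosophila hsp70 promoter, followed by the attR-flanked cassette (CmR and ccdB), then the V5 tag, the dam coding sequence and a bovine growth hormone polyadenylation signal. LR recombination replaces the CmR–ccdB segment with the gene of interest, placing it upstream of V5-Dam. In DamID, the tethered Dam methylates adenines in GATC sites near where the fusion partner binds chromatin, and these marks are then mapped to infer genomic binding sites; a weak, minimal promoter fits the method's general need for very low fusion protein levels. The depositor notes that this vector cannot be used to express Dam alone, so the untethered Dam control normally used in DamID has to come from a separate construct.
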