Features (pLannotate 1.2.2; 25 found; start..end, strand, type, name):
    206..444     +  promoter       hsp70 promoter: Drosophila melanogaster hsp70Bb promoter
    602..726     +  protein_bind   attR1: mutant version of attR; recombination site for the Gateway® LR reaction LR Clonase™
    751..781     +  promoter       lac UV5 promoter: E. coli lac promoter with an "up" mutation
    805..834     +  promoter       cat promoter (fragment): promoter of the E. coli cat gene encoding chloramphenicol acetyltransferase
    835..1494    +  CDS            CmR: chloramphenicol acetyltransferase; cat; confers resistance to chloramphenicol
   1673..1831    +  CDS            ccdA (fragment): CCDA_ECO57 - Also known as H, letA. Experimental evidence at protein level: Swiss-Prot protein existence level 1. Antitoxin component of a type II toxin-antitoxin (TA) system which inhibits the post-segregational killing (PSK) of plasmid-free cells, also referred to as a plasmid addiction system. Binds to and blocks the activity of CcdB; will also remove bound CcdB protein from the CcdB-GyrA complex by forming a CcdA-CcdB complex, a process termed rejuvenation. Functions as a transcriptional corepressor for the ccdAB operon, repression also requires CcdB (By similarity). From Escherichia coli
   1836..2138    +  CDS            ccdB: CCDB_ECOLI - Also known as G, letB, letD. Experimental evidence at protein level: Swiss-Prot protein existence level 1. Toxic component of a type II toxin-antitoxin (TA) system, functioning in plasmid maintainence. Responsible for the post- segregational killing (PSK) of plasmid-free cells, also referred to as a plasmid addiction system. Half-life of over 2 hours. Cell killing by CcdB is accompanied by filamentation, defects in chromosome and plasmid segregation, defects in cell division, formation of anucleate cells, decreased DNA synthesis and plasmid loss. Interferes with the activity of DN
   2182..2303    -  protein_bind   attR3: mutant version of attR; recombination site for the Gateway® LR reaction LR Clonase™
   2285..2305    -  protein_bind   attB2: mutant version of attB; core recombination site for the Gateway® BP reaction BP Clonase™
   2314..2355    +  CDS            V5 tag: epitope tag from simian virus 5
   2365..3198    +  CDS            dam: DMA_ECOLI - Experimental evidence at protein level: Swiss-Prot protein existence level 1. Methylates DNA within the sequence GATC and protects the DNA from cleavage by the restriction endonuclease MboI. Although it shares sequence specificity with a number of type II restriction endonucleases and methylases, it is thought to act in postreplication mismatch repair rather than as a part of a restriction modification system. May also play a role in DNA replication. From Escherichia coli (strain K12).
   3254..3478    +  polyA_signal   bGH poly(A) signal: bovine growth hormone polyadenylation signal
   3482..3503    +  promoter       SV40 promoter (fragment): SV40 enhancer and early promoter
   3524..3952    +  rep_origin     f1 ori (sequence partly withheld): f1 bacteriophage origin of replication; arrow indicates direction of (+) strand synthesis
   3966..4296    +  promoter       SV40 promoter: SV40 enhancer and early promoter
   4363..5154    +  CDS            neo: KKA2_KLEPN - Also known as kan, nptII. Experimental evidence at protein level: Swiss-Prot protein existence level 1. Resistance to kanamycin, neomycin, paromomycin, ribostamycin, butirosin and gentamicin B. From Klebsiella pneumoniae.
   5180..5338    +  CDS            ble (fragment): BLE_KLEPN - Experimental evidence at protein level: Swiss-Prot protein existence level 1. Binding protein with a strong affinity to the bleomycin family of antibiotics. Binds to CL990; an antimitotic-antibiotic compound. From Klebsiella pneumoniae.
   5333..5454    +  polyA_signal   SV40 poly(A) signal: SV40 polyadenylation signal
   5527..5543    -  protein_bind   lac operator: The lac repressor binds to the lac operator to inhibit transcription in E. coli. This inhibition can be relieved by adding lactose or isopropyl-β-D-thiogalactopyranoside (IPTG). lac repressor encoded by lacI
   5551..5581    -  promoter       lac promoter: promoter for the E. coli lac operon
   5596..5617    -  protein_bind   CAP binding site: CAP binding activates transcription in the presence of cAMP. E. coli catabolite activator protein
   5630..5722    -  CDS            lacI (fragment): lac repressor; lacI; The lac repressor binds to the lac operator to inhibit transcription in E. coli. This inhibition can be relieved by adding lactose or isopropyl-β-D-thiogalactopyranoside (IPTG).
   5905..6493    -  rep_origin     ori: high-copy-number ColE1/pMB1/pBR322/pUC origin of replication
   6664..7524    -  CDS            AmpR: β-lactamase; bla; confers resistance to ampicillin, carbenicillin, and related antibiotics
   7525..7629    -  promoter       AmpR promoter: bla
>Addgene plasmid #59204 | pINDgw RFA-V5-EcoDam | depositor full sequence | sequence record 147009 | pINDgw RFA-V5-EcoDam sequence 7660 bps
GACGGATCGGGAGATCTCGGCCGCATATTAAGTGCATTGTTCTCGATACCGCTAAGTGCATTGTTCTCGT
TAGCTCGATGGACAAGTGCATTGTTCTCTTGCTGAAAGCTCGATGGACAAGTGCATTGTTCTCTTGCTGA
AAGCTCGATGGACAAGTGCATTGTTCTCTTGCTGAAAGCTCAGTACCCGGGAGTACCCTCGACCGCCGGA
GTATAAATAGAGGCGCTTCGTCTACGGAGCGACAATTCAATTCAAACAAGCAAAGTGAACACGTCGCTAA
GCGAAAGCTAAGCAAATAAACAAGCGCAGCTGAACAAGCTAAACAATCTGCAGTAAAGTGCAAGTTAAAG
TGAATCAATTAAAAGTAACCAGCAACCAAGTAAATCAACTGCAACTACTGAAATCTGCCAAGAAGTAATT
ATTGAATACAAGAAGAGAACTCTGAATACTTTCAACAAGTTACCGAGAAAGAAGAACTCACACACAGCTA
GCGTTTAAACTTAAGCTTGGTACCGAGCTCGGATCCACTAGTCCAGTGTGGTGGAATTCTGCAGATATCC
AGCACAGTGGCGGCCGCTCGAGTCTAGAGGGCCCTTCGATCACAAGTTTGTACAAAAAAGCTGAACGAGA
AACGTAAAATGATATAAATATCAATATATTAAATTAGATTTTGCATAAAAAACAGACTACATAATACTGT
AAAACACAACATATCCAGTCACTATGGCGGCCGCATTAGGCACCCCAGGCTTTACACTTTATGCTTCCGG
CTCGTATAATGTGTGGATTTTGAGTTAGGATCCGTCGAGATTTTCAGGAGCTAAGGAAGCTAAAATGGAG
AAAAAAATCACTGGATATACCACCGTTGATATATCCCAATGGCATCGTAAAGAACATTTTGAGGCATTTC
AGTCAGTTGCTCAATGTACCTATAACCAGACCGTTCAGCTGGATATTACGGCCTTTTTAAAGACCGTAAA
GAAAAATAAGCACAAGTTTTATCCGGCCTTTATTCACATTCTTGCCCGCCTGATGAATGCTCATCCGGAA
TTCCGTATGGCAATGAAAGACGGTGAGCTGGTGATATGGGATAGTGTTCACCCTTGTTACACCGTTTTCC
ATGAGCAAACTGAAACGTTTTCATCGCTCTGGAGTGAATACCACGACGATTTCCGGCAGTTTCTACACAT
ATATTCGCAAGATGTGGCGTGTTACGGTGAAAACCTGGCCTATTTCCCTAAAGGGTTTATTGAGAATATG
TTTTTCGTCTCAGCCAATCCCTGGGTGAGTTTCACCAGTTTTGATTTAAACGTGGCCAATATGGACAACT
TCTTCGCCCCCGTTTTCACCATGGGCAAATATTATACGCAAGGCGACAAGGTGCTGATGCCGCTGGCGAT
TCAGGTTCATCATGCCGTTTGTGATGGCTTCCATGTCGGCAGAATGCTTAATGAATTACAACAGTACTGC
GATGAGTGGCAGGGCGGGGCGTAAACGCGTGGATCCGGCTTACTAAAAGCCAGATAACAGTATGCGTATT
TGCGCGCTGATTTTTGCGGTATAAGAATATATACTGATATGTATACCCGAAGTATGTCAAAAAGAGGTAT
GCTATGAAGCAGCGTATTACAGTGACAGTTGACAGCGACAGCTATCAGTTGCTCAAGGCATATATGATGT
CAATATCTCCGGTCTGGTAAGCACAACCATGCAGAATGAAGCCCGTCGTCTGCGTGCCGAACGCTGGAAA
GCGGAAAATCAGGAAGGGATGGCTGAGGTCGCCCGGTTTATTGAAATGAACGGCTCTTTTGCTGACGAGA
ACAGGGGCTGGTGAAATGCAGTTTAAGGTTTACACCTATAAAAGAGAGAGCCGTTATCGTCTGTTTGTGG
ATGTACAGAGTGATATTATTGACACGCCCGGGCGACGGATGGTGATCCCCCTGGCCAGTGCACGTCTGCT
GTCAGATAAAGTCTCCCGTGAACTTTACCCGGTGGTGCATATCGGGGATGAAAGCTGGCGCATGATGACC
ACCGATATGGCCAGTGTGCCGGTCTCCGTTATCGGGGAAGAAGTGGCTGATCTCAGCCACCGCGAAAATG
ACATCAAAAACGCCATTAACCTGATGTTCTGGGGAATATAAATGTCAGGCTCCCTTATACACAGCCAGTC
TGCAGGTCGACCATAGTGACTGGATATGTTGTGTTTTACAGCATTATGTAGTCTGTTTTTTATGCAAAAT
CTAATTTAATATATTGATATTTATATCATTTTACGTTTCTCGTTCAGCTTTCTTGTACAAAGTGGTGATC
GAAGGTAAGCCTATCCCTAACCCTCTCCTCGGTCTCGATTCTACGCGTACCGGCATGAAGAAAAATCGCG
CTTTTTTGAAGTGGGCAGGGGGCAAGTATCCCCTGCTTGATGATATTAAACGGCATTTGCCCAAGGGCGA
ATGTCTGGTTGAGCCTTTTGTAGGTGCCGGGTCGGTGTTTCTCAACACCGACTTTTCTCGTTATATCCTT
GCCGATATCAATAGCGACCTGATCAGTCTCTATAACATTGTGAAGATGCGTACTGATGAGTACGTACAGG
CCGCACGCGAGCTGTTTGTTCCCGAAACAAATTGCGCCGAGGTTTACTATCAGTTCCGCGAAGAGTTCAA
CAAAAGCCAGGATCCGTTCCGTCGGGCGGTACTGTTTTTATATTTGAACCGCTACGGTTACAACGGCCTG
TGTCGTTACAATCTGCGCGGTGAGTTTAACGTGCCGTTCGGCCGCTACAAAAAACCCTATTTCCCGGAAG
CAGAGTTGTATCACTTCGCTGAAAAAGCGCAGAATGCCTTTTTCTATTGTGAGTCTTACGCCGATAGCAT
GGCGCGCGCAGATGATGCATCCGTCGTCTATTGCGATCCGCCTTATGCACCGCTGTCTGCGACCGCCAAC
TTTACGGCGTATCACACAAACAGTTTTACGCTTGAACAACAAGCGCATCTGGCGGAGATCGCCGAAGGTC
TGGTTGAGCGCCATATTCCAGTGCTGATCTCCAATCACGATACGATGTTAACGCGTGAGTGGTATCAGCG
CGCAAAATTGCATGTCGTCAAAGTTCGACGCAGTATAAGCAGCAACGGCGGCACACGTAAAAAGGTGGAC
GAACTGCTGGCTTTGTACAAACCAGGAGTCGTTTCACCCGCGAAAAAATAAGCCGGTCATCATCACCATC
ACCATTGAGTTTAAACCCGCTGATCAGCCTCGACTGTGCCTTCTAGTTGCCAGCCATCTGTTGTTTGCCC
CTCCCCCGTGCCTTCCTTGACCCTGGAAGGTGCCACTCCCACTGTCCTTTCCTAATAAAATGAGGAAATT
GCATCGCATTGTCTGAGTAGGTGTCATTCTATTCTGGGGGGTGGGGTGGGGCAGGACAGCAAGGGGGAGG
ATTGGGAAGACAATAGCAGGCATGCTGGGGATGCGGTGGGCTCTATGGCTTCTGAGGCGGAAAGAACCAG
CTGGGGCTCTAGGGGGTATCCCC
[124 nt withheld, positions 3524-3647]
C
[32 nt withheld, positions 3649-3680]
CA
[57 nt withheld, positions 3683-3739]
A
[49 nt withheld, positions 3741-3789]
CCTTTGACGTTGGAGTCCACGTTCTTT
[37 nt withheld, positions 3817-3853]
ACCCTATCTCGGTCTATTCTTTTGATTTATAAGGGATTTTGGGGATTTCGGCCTATTGGTTAAAAAATGA
GCTGATTTAACAAAAATTTAACGCGAATTAATTCTGTGGAATGTGTGTCAGTTAGGGTGTGGAAAGTCCC
CAGGCTCCCCAGGCAGGCAGAAGTATGCAAAGCATGCATCTCAATTAGTCAGCAACCAGGTGTGGAAAGT
CCCCAGGCTCCCCAGCAGGCAGAAGTATGCAAAGCATGCATCTCAATTAGTCAGCAACCATAGTCCCGCC
CCTAACTCCGCCCATCCCGCCCCTAACTCCGCCCAGTTCCGCCCATTCTCCGCCCCATGGCTGACTAATT
TTTTTTATTTATGCAGAGGCCGAGGCCGCCTCTGCCTCTGAGCTATTCCAGAAGTAGTGAGGAGGCTTTT
TTGGAGGCCTAGGCTTTTGCAAAAAGCTCCCGGGAGCTTGTATATCCATTTTCGGATCTGATCAAGAGAC
AGGATGAGGATCGTTTCGCATGATTGAACAAGATGGATTGCACGCAGGTTCTCCGGCCGCTTGGGTGGAG
AGGCTATTCGGCTATGACTGGGCACAACAGACAATCGGCTGCTCTGATGCCGCCGTGTTCCGGCTGTCAG
CGCAGGGGCGCCCGGTTCTTTTTGTCAAGACCGACCTGTCCGGTGCCCTGAATGAACTGCAGGACGAGGC
AGCGCGGCTATCGTGGCTGGCCACGACGGGCGTTCCTTGCGCAGCTGTGCTCGACGTTGTCACTGAAGCG
GGAAGGGACTGGCTGCTATTGGGCGAAGTGCCGGGGCAGGATCTCCTGTCATCTCACCTTGCTCCTGCCG
AGAAAGTATCCATCATGGCTGATGCAATGCGGCGGCTGCATACGCTTGATCCGGCTACCTGCCCATTCGA
CCACCAAGCGAAACATCGCATCGAGCGAGCACGTACTCGGATGGAAGCCGGTCTTGTCGATCAGGATGAT
CTGGACGAAGAGCATCAGGGGCTCGCGCCAGCCGAACTGTTCGCCAGGCTCAAGGCGCGCATGCCCGACG
GCGAGGATCTCGTCGTGACCCATGGCGATGCCTGCTTGCCGAATATCATGGTGGAAAATGGCCGCTTTTC
TGGATTCATCGACTGTGGCCGGCTGGGTGTGGCGGACCGCTATCAGGACATAGCGTTGGCTACCCGTGAT
ATTGCTGAAGAGCTTGGCGGCGAATGGGCTGACCGCTTCCTCGTGCTTTACGGTATCGCCGCTCCCGATT
CGCAGCGCATCGCCTTCTATCGCCTTCTTGACGAGTTCTTCTGAGCGGGACTCTGGGGTTCGCGAAATGA
CCGACCAAGCGACGCCCAACCTGCCATCACGAGATTTCGATTCCACCGCCGCCTTCTATGAAAGGTTGGG
CTTCGGAATCGTTTTCCGGGACGCCGGCTGGATGATCCTCCAGCGCGGGGATCTCATGCTGGAGTTCTTC
GCCCACCCCAACTTGTTTATTGCAGCTTATAATGGTTACAAATAAAGCAATAGCATCACAAATTTCACAA
ATAAAGCATTTTTTTCACTGCATTCTAGTTGTGGTTTGTCCAAACTCATCAATGTATCTTATCATGTCTG
TATACCGTCGACCTCTAGCTAGAGCTTGGCGTAATCATGGTCATAGCTGTTTCCTGTGTGAAATTGTTAT
CCGCTCACAATTCCACACAACATACGAGCCGGAAGCATAAAGTGTAAAGCCTGGGGTGCCTAATGAGTGA
GCTAACTCACATTAATTGCGTTGCGCTCACTGCCCGCTTTCCAGTCGGGAAACCTGTCGTGCCAGCTGCA
TTAATGAATCGGCCAACGCGCGGGGAGAGGCGGTTTGCGTATTGGGCGCTCTTCCGCTTCCTCGCTCACT
GACTCGCTGCGCTCGGTCGTTCGGCTGCGGCGAGCGGTATCAGCTCACTCAAAGGCGGTAATACGGTTAT
CCACAGAATCAGGGGATAACGCAGGAAAGAACATGTGAGCAAAAGGCCAGCAAAAGGCCAGGAACCGTAA
AAAGGCCGCGTTGCTGGCGTTTTTCCATAGGCTCCGCCCCCCTGACGAGCATCACAAAAATCGACGCTCA
AGTCAGAGGTGGCGAAACCCGACAGGACTATAAAGATACCAGGCGTTTCCCCCTGGAAGCTCCCTCGTGC
GCTCTCCTGTTCCGACCCTGCCGCTTACCGGATACCTGTCCGCCTTTCTCCCTTCGGGAAGCGTGGCGCT
TTCTCAATGCTCACGCTGTAGGTATCTCAGTTCGGTGTAGGTCGTTCGCTCCAAGCTGGGCTGTGTGCAC
GAACCCCCCGTTCAGCCCGACCGCTGCGCCTTATCCGGTAACTATCGTCTTGAGTCCAACCCGGTAAGAC
ACGACTTATCGCCACTGGCAGCAGCCACTGGTAACAGGATTAGCAGAGCGAGGTATGTAGGCGGTGCTAC
AGAGTTCTTGAAGTGGTGGCCTAACTACGGCTACACTAGAAGGACAGTATTTGGTATCTGCGCTCTGCTG
AAGCCAGTTACCTTCGGAAAAAGAGTTGGTAGCTCTTGATCCGGCAAACAAACCACCGCTGGTAGCGGTG
GTTTTTTTGTTTGCAAGCAGCAGATTACGCGCAGAAAAAAAGGATCTCAAGAAGATCCTTTGATCTTTTC
TACGGGGTCTGACGCTCAGTGGAACGAAAACTCACGTTAAGGGATTTTGGTCATGAGATTATCAAAAAGG
ATCTTCACCTAGATCCTTTTAAATTAAAAATGAAGTTTTAAATCAATCTAAAGTATATATGAGTAAACTT
GGTCTGACAGTTACCAATGCTTAATCAGTGAGGCACCTATCTCAGCGATCTGTCTATTTCGTTCATCCAT
AGTTGCCTGACTCCCCGTCGTGTAGATAACTACGATACGGGAGGGCTTACCATCTGGCCCCAGTGCTGCA
ATGATACCGCGAGACCCACGCTCACCGGCTCCAGATTTATCAGCAATAAACCAGCCAGCCGGAAGGGCCG
AGCGCAGAAGTGGTCCTGCAACTTTATCCGCCTCCATCCAGTCTATTAATTGTTGCCGGGAAGCTAGAGT
AAGTAGTTCGCCAGTTAATAGTTTGCGCAACGTTGTTGCCATTGCTACAGGCATCGTGGTGTCACGCTCG
TCGTTTGGTATGGCTTCATTCAGCTCCGGTTCCCAACGATCAAGGCGAGTTACATGATCCCCCATGTTGT
GCAAAAAAGCGGTTAGCTCCTTCGGTCCTCCGATCGTTGTCAGAAGTAAGTTGGCCGCAGTGTTATCACT
CATGGTTATGGCAGCACTGCATAATTCTCTTACTGTCATGCCATCCGTAAGATGCTTTTCTGTGACTGGT
GAGTACTCAACCAAGTCATTCTGAGAATAGTGTATGCGGCGACCGAGTTGCTCTTGCCCGGCGTCAATAC
GGGATAATACCGCGCCACATAGCAGAACTTTAAAAGTGCTCATCATTGGAAAACGTTCTTCGGGGCGAAA
ACTCTCAAGGATCTTACCGCTGTTGAGATCCAGTTCGATGTAACCCACTCGTGCACCCAACTGATCTTCA
GCATCTTTTACTTTCACCAGCGTTTCTGGGTGAGCAAAAACAGGAAGGCAAAATGCCGCAAAAAAGGGAA
TAAGGGCGACACGGAAATGTTGAATACTCATACTCTTCCTTTTTCAATATTATTGAAGCATTTATCAGGG
TTATTGTCTCATGAGCGGATACATATTTGAATGTATTTAGAAAAATAAACAAATAGGGGTTCCGCGCACA
TTTCCCCGAAAAGTGCCACCTGACGTC
