>Addgene plasmid #59204 | pINDgw RFA-V5-EcoDam | addgene partial sequence | sequence record 147005 | BGH-rev 5'-TAGAAGGCACAGTCGAGG-3'
ATGATGACCGGCTTATTTTTTCGCGGGTGAAACGACTCCTGGTTTGTACAAAGCCAGCAGTTCGTCCACC
TTTTTACGTGTGCCGCCGTTGCTGCTTATACTGCGTCGAACTTTGACGACATGCAATTTTGCGCGCTGAT
ACCACTCACGCGTTAACATCGTATCGTGATTGGAGATCAGCACTGGAATATGGCGCTCAACCAGACCTTC
GGCGATCTCCGCCAGATGCGCTTGTTGTTCAAGCGTAAAACTGTTTGTGTGATACGCCGTAAAGTTGGCG
GTCGCAGACAGCGGTGCATAAGGCGGATCGCAATAGACGACGGATGCATCATCTGCGCGCGCCATGCTAT
CGGCGTAAGACTCACAATAGAAAAAGGCATTCTGCGCTTTTTCAGCGAAGTGATACAACTCTGCTTCCGG
GAAATAGGGTTTTTTGTAGCGGCCGAACGGCACGTTAAACTCACCGCGCAGATTGTAACGACACAGGCCG
TTGTAACCGTAGCGGTTCAAATATAAAAACAGTACCGCCCGACGGAACGGATCCTGGCTTTTGTTGAACT
CTTCGCGGAACTGATAGTAAACCTCGGCGCAATTTGTTTCGGGAACAAACAGCTCGCGTGCGGCCTGTAC
GTACTCATCAGTACGCATCTTCACAATGTTATAGAGACTGATCAGGTCGCTATTGATATCGGCAAGGATA
TAACGAGAAAAGTCGGTGTTGAGAA
