>Addgene plasmid #59204 | pINDgw RFA-V5-EcoDam | addgene partial sequence | sequence record 149387 | pCasper-hs 5'-GCAACTACTGAAATCTGCCAAG-3'
ACAAGTTACCGAGAAAGAAGAACTCACACACAGCTAGCGTTTAAACTTAAGCTTGGTACCGAGCTCGGAT
CCACTAGTCCAGTGTGGTGGAATTCTGCAGATATCCAGCACAGTGGCGGCCGCTCGAGTCTAGAGGGCCC
TTCGATCACAAGTTTGTACAAAAAAGCTGAACGAGAAACGTAAAATGATATAAATATCAATATATTAAAT
TAGATTTTGCATAAAAAACAGACTACATAATACTGTAAAACACAACATATCCAGTCACTATGGCGGCCGC
ATTAGGCACCCCAGGCTTTACACTTTATGCTTCCGGCTCGTATAATGTGTGGATTTTGAGTTAGGATCCG
TCGAGATTTTCAGGAGCTAAGGAAGCTAAAATGGAGAAAAAAATCACTGGATATACCACCGTTGATATAT
CCCAATGGCATCGTAAAGAACATTTTGAGGCATTTCAGTCAGTTGCTCAATGTACCTATAACCAGACCGT
TCAGCTGGATATTACGGCCTTTTTAAAGACCGTAAAGAAAAATAAGCACAAGTTTTATCCGGCCTTTATT
CACATTCTTGCCCGCCTGATGAATGCTCATCCGGAATTCCGTATGGCAATGAAAGACGGTGAGCTGGTGA
TATGGGATAGTGTTCACCCTTGTTACACCGTTTTCCATGAGCAAACTGAAACGTTTTCATCGCTCTGGAG
TGAATACCACGACGATTTCCGGCAGTTTCTACACATATATTCGCAAGATGTGGCGTGTTACGGTGAA
